Addgene plasmid #66791: pGEM-Teasy-Exp
Purpose: Expression of D. melanogaster CG13188
Depositing lab: Marta Llimargas Casanova. Depositing organization: Institut de Biologia Molecular de Barcelona (IBMB-CSIC).
Backbone
  Vector backbone: pGEM-T Easy
  Backbone manufacturer: Promega
  Backbone size w/o insert (bp): 3015
  Vector type: Bacterial Expression
Growth in bacteria
  Bacterial resistance: Ampicillin, 100 μg/mL
  Growth temperature: 37°C
  Growth strain: DH5alpha
  Copy number: High Copy
Gene/Insert
  Gene/Insert name: CG13188
  Species: D. melanogaster (fly)
  Insert size (bp): 1025
  Mutation: H452N (see depositor's comments below)
  Entrez Gene: CG13188 (a.k.a. Dmel_CG13188, Dmel\CG13188)
  Promoter: CMV
  Cloning method: Restriction Enzyme; 5′ cloning site HindIII (unknown if destroyed); 3′ cloning site XbaI (unknown if destroyed)
  Sequencing primers: 5′ M13-F20; 3′ M13-R
Terms and licenses: Academic/Nonprofit Terms; Industry Terms: Not Available to Industry
Depositor comments: To use this plasmid for S2 cell transfection, a short Kozac sequence was added 5' to the ATG of CG13188 : ccGCG-ATG... Mutation H452N does not affect plasmid function.
How to cite: pGEM-Teasy-Exp was a gift from Marta Llimargas Casanova (Addgene plasmid # 66791 ; http://n2t.net/addgene:66791 ; RRID:Addgene_66791)
