[The description below was written by a language model from this plasmid's Addgene catalogue record.]
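Description:
pGEM-Teasy-Exp is a high-copy bacterial plasmid built on Promega's pGEM-T Easy backbone (about 3.0 kb without insert) that carries a roughly 1.0 kb insert from the Drosophila melanogaster gene CG13188. It is propagated in standard E. coli cloning strains under ampicillin selection. The repository lists it as a bacterial expression vector. However, pGEM-T Easy is generally known as a cloning vector whose multiple cloning site is flanked by phage T7 and SP6 promoters and M13 primer sites. This fits the M13 forward and reverse primers recorded for sequencing the insert. No feature table accompanies the record, so the elements actually present cannot be confirmed here.

The CG13188 fragment was inserted by restriction cloning between HindIII (5′) and XbaI (3′). Whether either site survived is not recorded. The depositor notes that a short Kozak sequence was placed immediately upstream of the CG13188 start codon with S2 cell transfection in mind. The insert also carries an H452N substitution, which is reported not to affect function. A residue numbered 452 would need more coding sequence than the listed insert size provides, so that size may be approximate or may describe only part of the gene.

The record names CMV as the promoter, but this is not a standard component of pGEM-T Easy, and nothing else in the entry explains how it would have been introduced, so it should be treated with caution. The stated purpose is expression of CG13188. In practice, a construct of this design would usually serve as a sequence-verified source of the Kozak-containing coding region for subcloning into fly or cell-culture expression vectors, or as a template for in vitro transcription.
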