>Addgene plasmid #66791 | pGEM-Teasy-Exp | depositor partial sequence | sequence record 114264 | pGEM-Teasy-Exp
ATGGTGTCGCGTCGAAAAATTCTATCACGTTCCCGCGACGATCTTAATCTCGACCAGACGTTCACCCAGC
AGGAGGAGGAGGAGGATATCTGGTTCCAGAAGGATAAACTATACAAGGAGCACATTCAGGAAGTGCTGGA
CAAATGGACCCAAATCGACGACGAGATCTGGGCCAAAGTGATCGTCTTCGAGCGGAATCGTCGCGTGGCC
AAAGCGTACGCACGCGCCCCAGTGCTGACCATTAATGGATCCGACGATGGCTTCGACGGCATGCGAATTG
GACTGTGCGGCTTCGACAATCCGATGAGGGATCAGAAGACCGACGAGATGAAGCGCGTCATCGGACAGGG
TGTTAAAATCAAAATGGATGACGCTGGGAACATCCTCATCCGGCGGTACGCCAAAAGCAATGTCTACGTG
AAGAGTACCGCCAGCAGTCCCAACGAGGAGACCTCCATCGGTGCCGAGATCTTAAAGCTGCCAAATCAGG
CGCTCGAATCCGAAAAAATAGTCAAGCTCTTCGACATGAAGAAGTTCCAGTCGAATGTGAATCGAGAACT
GCGTCGCGCCTATCCGGATCGCCGCCGCTTGGAGACGCAGTGCCTCTCCGCGGTGGCGTTTGTCAAGTCG
GAGAACGACATCTTGGAGTGCCCCATCTGGGTGCTCATCGTTAATGTGGTGGCCATGGATATGCTGAAGA
GCAAACTGCCACCAGTGCAACGTCCCATTGTGGACATCAAGAACCGCCCGCGCATTCCGATTCCCGACGA
GGATCCCTACAGCGTCGCTGGCAACGGAAGTGGCGGTAGCTCCGGCAGCTCTGGCTTCGGCAGTGGCCAC
CAGGCGCAACTGCATCCGCAGCAACAGCTGGGCAAGCATCTCAATGGCAACGGTGGAGGACATGTGGCCG
CCACGCGGGAGCAGCTGCTGCTGCAGACGCAACAACTGGCCCACAAGCGCAGCGAGAAACCTCCGAAACT
ACCGCCCAGGGATAATATCTACTCGCACGATCTGATTCCAAAGCCGGACTACGATGATATCGATTTGGAG
ACCCGTATCAAACTGTCTCGCGGTAAATCTGACAAGGGCAAAGATAATAAGAAATATGATGATCCCTACT
ACTGCGGCCTGCGGGCCCGAGTTCCGAACTTTGTAAAGTCCGGCAAGCCGATACCCGCTCAGGTTGCCAA
GGATCAGCGGGATGGCAATGGGAACAATATCGGGAACGGCGGCATCAGCACGCTCAGCCAGAAGAAAACG
TCGATGATCCACAACCATTTGGGCGGCATGCATCCCCATCACATTCAACAGCAGCAACTGATGGCCGCGG
CGGCGGCTGCGCATGCGGCACAGCACCACCATGCGGGTCACCAGCGGGAGCAGCAGCAGCACCACCAGAT
TTGGCAGACTCGCAGCTATGAGAGCGGCATAGGTATTTATAAACAGGGTGGGCCCAACGCCGCCCACCAA
TCACACAAATCGCACGCACTGCAGATGCAAATGCATCAGCAACTGCAAATGCAAATGCAACATCAACAAC
AACAACAACCACAGTCACTGCCAACGGACCTAACAGCAACCACTGCAACAGCAACCACCAAGACACAAAG
CACAGCTAACCAAGCACGTAGCCACCAGCCACATCCGCATCTGCATCCGCACTCGAATCCGCACGCACAT
CCGCACCACAGACTCCACCGGCATGTCCACGTCCGCTGCGAGCGGCACGCCCACTTGCAGCAGCAACACT
CTGCACCGCTGCAATCAGTGCAGCACCAGCCGCAACAGCAGCAACAACCGTACTACGACAACTTGGAGGA
CTCTGTGGCTCGCCGGGTGACACGGCGCCACTCCACCCGTCGTTCTGCGCCGGAGGAGAGCTCCGCCTGC
AATTGCGTGAGCTGCTATGCGCTGGCTCCACTCTGTGGTGCAGTTCCTCCGCCACGTCCGCAAAGGAGCC
TGAGTCAGCAGCAGCTGAGGCGTCACCAGCGGCTAAGTGGAAGCCTGGTGGAGCAGGAGGTCCGGCCGGC
GGTGGTCAAGTGGTGCAGCGAGAGCGATGTCTCGGTGCTGGAGCTGGAACCTACGGAACCCACAAACGAA
CGCTACGACGACTGCTACGACTACGACGACTTCGACATGGCATTCGACCTGGACGATGACCTGGGCTTGA
CCGAGAACATACCGCGCCGCAAGGGCACCGAAACCGTTGACATGTACATGGATCGCTCCCATCTCCGCCA
GCTGCAGGCGCCGGCCGTGCTGCGCACCAAGTCACAGTCCACCGAGAGCTTCTTCGAACAGCCCAACGAG
GAGGGCTCACTGTACATGTACGGCGGCAGAAAGCGGATTGCGGTGAAGGCGCCGTCGGCGACCAACATCT
ATGACCGCGTGCGCGGCACCATCGACTACTCGGACAGGAGACGCAGTGCGGCAGTAGCAAAAGGGGGCCA
GTGCCACAAGAAGCCACAGCTGCCAGTGCCCAGTTGGCGGGGCGGCAAGCGACAGGAGCAGGCTCAAAAC
GCTGACAAAAGACAAAGATATGACAATGCCACCAATGGCAACAGCCATGGCAACGGCAACAACAGCAGCA
ACAACCAGCACAAAAGACAGCTAACGAACGCCAAGCAAGACAATGAGGACATGTTGAAAAGCAAAAATTA
TTTCAATAGTAAAAACAAAAGTATAGCAGCGGCAGCCGCAAATGCAGCAGCAGCAGCAGCCGCATCAGCA
GCAACAACAGCAGCAGCGAAAGCGACAGCAGCATCAGCGAGCATTGCAACAACATCTGGAAGCGGTGGAG
CTGAGCCGGGAGCGGGAGCGGGCGCAACAGGAGTGGCTGGGGGAAAGGCCAGAGGAGGCGGTGGGCCAAC
GATGGCCCCACCACTGGCCACCACTCCAGCCGCAAACAATGCAACTGCGGTTAGTAAGGCACCTTCTGCT
CCTCCGCCGACGGCCAGCAGAACCGGACGCAGTACCAGCCGCCTTGACATCAGCGACATGGAATCCATTT
ATGGGTACCTAAAGCCCCGCAAGCCGCGCAGCCTCAGCCTGAAGAAAATCCAAATACTCGACTACTAA
