>Addgene plasmid #66791 | pGEM-Teasy-Exp | addgene partial sequence | sequence record 115795 | M13-F20 5'-TGTAAAACGACGGCCAGT-3'
GGGCCCGACGTCGCATGCTCCCGGCCGCCATGGCGGCCGCGGGAATTCGATTGGTACCCAAGCTTCGATG
GTGTCGCGTCGAAAAATTCTATCACGTTCCCGCGACGATCTTAATCTCGACCAGACGTTCACCCAGCAGG
AGGAGGAGGAGGATATCTGGTTCCAGAAGGATAAACTATACAAGGAGCACATTCAGGAAGTGCTGGACAA
ATGGACCCAAATCGACGACGAGATCTGGGCCAAAGTGATCGTCTTCGAGCGGAATCGTCGCGTGGCCAAA
GCGTACGCACGCGCCCCAGTGCTGACCATTAATGGATCCGACGATGGCTTCGACGGCATGCGAATTGGAC
TGTGCGGCTTCGACAATCCGATGAGGGATCAGAAGACCGACGAGATGAAGCGCGTCATCGGACAGGGTGT
TAAAATCAAAATGGATGACGCTGGGAACATCCTCATCCGGCGGTACGCCAAAAGCAATGTCTACGTGAAG
AGTACCGCCAGCAGTCCCAACGAGGAGACCTCCATCGGTGCCGAGATCTTAAAGCTGCCAAATCAGGCGC
TCGAATCCGAAAAAATAGTCAAGCTCTTCGACATGAAGAAGTTCCAGTCGAATGTGAATCGAGAACTGCG
TCGCGCCTATCCGGATCGCCGCCGCTTGGAGACGCAGTGCCTCTCCGCGGTGGCGTTTGTCAAGTCGGAG
AACGACATCTTGGAGTGCCCCATCTGGGTGCTCATCGTTAATGTGGTGGCCATGGATATGCTGAAGAGCA
AACTGCCACCAGTGCAACGTCCCATTGTGGACATCAAGAACCGCCCGCGCATTCCGATTCCCGACGAGGA
TCCCTACAGCGTCGCTGGCAACGGAAGTGGCGGTAGCTCCGGCAGCTCTGGCTTCGGCAGTGGCCACCAG
GCGCAACTGCATCCGCAGCAACAGCTGGGCAAGCATCTCAT
