>Addgene plasmid #66791 | pGEM-Teasy-Exp | addgene partial sequence | sequence record 115804 | M13-Rev 5'-CAGGAAACAGCTATGACC-3'
TACTCAAGCTATGCATCCAACGCGTTGGGAGCTCTCCCATATGGTCGACCTGCAGGCGGCCGCGAATTCA
CTAGTGATTCTAGATCAGTCCCATTCCCCGATGAACATGCGTGGCGTGGGCACGTAGCCGCGCGTTGGCA
GCGGTAAATGGCGTCCGTAGATGTGATTGTAGGGTGATTCAACAAGCTCCGAATCTATGCCGCTCTCATA
GCTGCGAGTCTGCCAAATCTGGTGGTGCTGCTGCTGCTCCCGCTGGTGACCCGCATGGTGGTTCTGTGCC
GCATGCGCAGCCGCCGCCGCGGCCATCAGTTGCTGCTGTTGAATGTGATGGGGATGCATGCCGCCCAAAT
GGTTGTGGATCATCGACGTTTTCTTCTGGCTGAGCGTGCTGATGCCGCCGTTCCCGATATTGTTCCCATT
GCCATCCCGCTGATCCTTGGCAACCTGAGCGGGTATCGGCTTGCCGGACTTTACAAAGTTCGGAACTCGG
GCCCGCAGGCCGCAGTAGTAGGGATCATCATATTTCTTATTATCTTTGCCCTTGTCAGATTTACCGCGAG
ACAGTTTGATACGGGTCTCCAAATCGATATCATCGTAGTCCGGCTTTGGAATCAGATCGTGCGAGTAGAT
ATTATCCCTGGGCGGTAGTTTCGGAGGTTTCTCGCTGCGCTTGTGGGCCAGTTGTTGCGTCTGCAGCAGC
AGCTGCTCCCGCGTGGCGGCCACATGTCCTCCACCGTTGCCATTGAGATGCTTGCCCAGCTGTTGCTGCG
GATGCAGTTGCGCCTGGTGGCCACTGCCGAAGCCAGAGCTGCCGGAGCTACCGCCACTTCCGTTGCCAGC
GACGCTGTAGGGATCCTCGTCGGGAATCGGAATGCGCGGGCGGTTCTTGATGTCCACAATGGGACGTTGC
ACTGGTGGC
